Addgene plasmid #176059: pCDNA4TO R124A K125A CoV-2 nsp1 3xFLAG
Purpose: Expressing R124A K125A CoV2 nsp1 in mammalian cells. This contains a C-terminal 3xFLAG tag fusion to nsp1.
Depositing lab: Britt Glaunsinger. Depositing organization: University of California, Berkeley. Publication: The N-terminal domain of SARS-CoV-2 nsp1 plays key roles in suppression of cellular gene expression and preservation of viral gene expression. Mendez AS, Ly M, Gonzalez-Sanchez AM, Hartenian E, Ingolia NT, Cate JH, Glaunsinger BA. Cell Rep. 2021 Oct 19;37(3):109841. doi: 10.1016/j.celrep.2021.109841. Epub 2021 Sep 30. PubMed 34624207.
Backbone
  Vector backbone: pCDNA4TO
  Backbone size w/o insert (bp): 5163
  Total vector size (bp): 540
  Vector type: Mammalian Expression
  Selectable markers: Bleomycin
Growth in bacteria
  Bacterial resistance: Ampicillin, 100 μg/mL
  Growth temperature: 37°C
  Growth strain: DH5alpha
  Copy number: High Copy
Gene/Insert
  Gene/Insert name: CoV-2 nsp1 R124A/K125A (alt name: RNA destabilization mutant of nsp1)
  Species: SARS-CoV-2
  Insert size (bp): 540
  Mutation: R124A and K125A
  Entrez Gene: ORF1ab (a.k.a. GU280_gp01)
  Promoter: CMV
  Tag / fusion protein: 3xFLAG (C terminal on backbone)
  Cloning method: Unknown
  Sequencing primers: 5′ CMV forward; 3′ BGH reverse
Terms and licenses: Academic/Nonprofit Terms; Industry Terms: Not Available to Industry
How to cite: pCDNA4TO R124A K125A CoV-2 nsp1 3xFLAG was a gift from Britt Glaunsinger (Addgene plasmid # 176059 ; http://n2t.net/addgene:176059 ; RRID:Addgene_176059)
