[The description below was written by a language model from this plasmid's Addgene catalogue record and pLannotate feature annotations shown in this document.]
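Description:
pCDNA4TO R124A K125A CoV-2 nsp1 3xFLAG is a mammalian expression plasmid built on the pCDNA4TO backbone and used to produce a mutant form of the SARS-CoV-2 non-structural protein 1 (nsp1) in cultured mammalian cells. It is propagated in E. coli through a high-copy ColE1/pUC-type origin with ampicillin selection (AmpR, β-lactamase), and it also carries an f1 phage origin. For selection in mammalian cells, an SV40 early promoter drives the Sh ble bleomycin/Zeocin resistance gene, which is also preceded by a bacterial EM7 promoter and followed by an SV40 polyadenylation signal. The catalogue lists a total vector size equal to the 540 bp insert, which appears to be an entry error. The sequenced record is 5,693 nt, consistent with the stated backbone plus insert.

The expression cassette uses the CMV immediate-early enhancer and promoter. Short tet operator-like fragments annotated immediately downstream match the tetracycline-operator design of this backbone. This design allows expression to be repressed in cells that supply the Tet repressor and induced with tetracycline or doxycycline, while expression is constitutive in cells lacking the repressor. The 540 bp open reading frame corresponds to the nsp1 portion at the start of the ORF1ab polyprotein. The automated annotation matches it only to the replicase polyprotein entry, so the function text in that annotation refers to a different subunit. The insert carries the R124A and K125A substitutions, recorded as an RNA destabilization mutant of nsp1. It is fused at its C terminus to a 3xFLAG epitope for detection or immunoprecipitation and is terminated by the bGH polyadenylation signal. The associated study examined how nsp1 suppresses cellular gene expression while preserving viral gene expression.
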