Features (pLannotate 1.2.2; 23 found; start..end, strand, type, name):
     18..70      -  misc_feature   bom (fragment): basis of mobility region from pBR322
    225..604     +  enhancer       CMV enhancer: human cytomegalovirus immediate early enhancer
    605..808     +  promoter       CMV promoter: human cytomegalovirus (CMV) immediate early promoter
    810..829     +  promoter       PLtetO-1 promoter (fragment): modified phage lambda PL promoter with tet operator sites (Lutz and Bujard, 1997)
    831..850     +  promoter       PLtetO-1 promoter (fragment): modified phage lambda PL promoter with tet operator sites (Lutz and Bujard, 1997)
    858..891     +  promoter       TRE3GV promoter (fragment): 3rd-generation Tet-responsive promoter that can be activated by binding of Tet-On® 3G, optimized for retroviral and lentiviral vectors
   1043..1582    +  CDS            R1A_SARS2 (fragment): Experimental evidence at protein level: Swiss-Prot protein existence level 1. [Non-structural protein 10]: Plays a pivotal role in viral transcription by stimulating both nsp14 3'-5' exoribonuclease and nsp16 2'-O-methyltransferase activities. Therefore plays an essential role in viral mRNAs cap methylation. From Severe acute respiratory syndrome coronavirus 2 (2019-nCoV) (SARS-CoV-2).
   1658..1678    +  CDS            FLAG (fragment): FLAG® epitope tag, followed by an enterokinase cleavage site
   1710..1934    +  polyA_signal   bGH poly(A) signal: bovine growth hormone polyadenylation signal
   1938..1959    +  promoter       SV40 promoter (fragment): SV40 enhancer and early promoter
   1980..2408    +  rep_origin     f1 ori (sequence partly withheld): f1 bacteriophage origin of replication; arrow indicates direction of (+) strand synthesis
   2422..2751    +  promoter       SV40 promoter: SV40 enhancer and early promoter
   2799..2826    +  promoter       EM7 promoter (fragment): synthetic bacterial promoter&nbsp
   2852..3226    +  CDS            BleoR: antibiotic-binding protein; Sh ble from Streptoalloteichus hindustanus; confers resistance to bleomycin, phleomycin, and Zeocin™
   3236..3361    +  CDS            ble (fragment): BLE_KLEPN - Experimental evidence at protein level: Swiss-Prot protein existence level 1. Binding protein with a strong affinity to the bleomycin family of antibiotics. Binds to CL990; an antimitotic-antibiotic compound. From Klebsiella pneumoniae.
   3356..3477    +  polyA_signal   SV40 poly(A) signal: SV40 polyadenylation signal
   3550..3566    -  protein_bind   lac operator: The lac repressor binds to the lac operator to inhibit transcription in E. coli. This inhibition can be relieved by adding lactose or isopropyl-β-D-thiogalactopyranoside (IPTG). lac repressor encoded by lacI
   3574..3604    -  promoter       lac promoter: promoter for the E. coli lac operon
   3619..3640    -  protein_bind   CAP binding site: CAP binding activates transcription in the presence of cAMP. E. coli catabolite activator protein
   3653..3745    -  CDS            lacI (fragment): lac repressor; lacI; The lac repressor binds to the lac operator to inhibit transcription in E. coli. This inhibition can be relieved by adding lactose or isopropyl-β-D-thiogalactopyranoside (IPTG).
   3928..4516    -  rep_origin     ori: high-copy-number ColE1/pMB1/pBR322/pUC origin of replication
   4687..5547    -  CDS            AmpR: β-lactamase; bla; confers resistance to ampicillin, carbenicillin, and related antibiotics
   5548..5652    -  promoter       AmpR promoter: bla
>Addgene plasmid #176059 | pCDNA4TO R124A K125A CoV-2 nsp1 3xFLAG | addgene full sequence | sequence record 345356 | Addgene NGS Result
GAGATCTCCCGATCCCCTATGGTGCACTCTCAGTACAATCTGCTCTGATGCCGCATAGTTAAGCCAGTAT
CTGCTCCCTGCTTGTGTGTTGGAGGTCGCTGAGTAGTGCGCGAGCAAAATTTAAGCTACAACAAGGCAAG
GCTTGACCGACAATTGCATGAAGAATCTGCTTAGGGTTAGGCGTTTTGCGCTGCTTCGCGATGTACGGGC
CAGATATACGCGTTGACATTGATTATTGACTAGTTATTAATAGTAATCAATTACGGGGTCATTAGTTCAT
AGCCCATATATGGAGTTCCGCGTTACATAACTTACGGTAAATGGCCCGCCTGGCTGACCGCCCAACGACC
CCCGCCCATTGACGTCAATAATGACGTATGTTCCCATAGTAACGCCAATAGGGACTTTCCATTGACGTCA
ATGGGTGGAGTATTTACGGTAAACTGCCCACTTGGCAGTACATCAAGTGTATCATATGCCAAGTACGCCC
CCTATTGACGTCAATGACGGTAAATGGCCCGCCTGGCATTATGCCCAGTACATGACCTTATGGGACTTTC
CTACTTGGCAGTACATCTACGTATTAGTCATCGCTATTACCATGGTGATGCGGTTTTGGCAGTACATCAA
TGGGCGTGGATAGCGGTTTGACTCACGGGGATTTCCAAGTCTCCACCCCATTGACGTCAATGGGAGTTTG
TTTTGGCACCAAAATCAACGGGACTTTCCAAAATGTCGTAACAACTCCGCCCCATTGACGCAAATGGGCG
GTAGGCGTGTACGGTGGGAGGTCTATATAAGCAGAGCTCTCCCTATCAGTGATAGAGATCTCCCTATCAG
TGATAGAGATCGTCGACGAGCTCGTTTAGTGAACCGTCAGATCGCCTGGAGACGCCATCCACGCTGTTTT
GACCTCCATAGAAGACACCGGGACCGATCCAGCCTCCGGACTCTAGCGTTTAAACTTAAGCTTGGTACCG
AGCTCGGATCCACTAGTCCAGTGTGGTGGAATTCTGCAGATATCCAGCACAGTGGCGGCCGCATGGAGAG
CCTTGTCCCTGGTTTCAACGAGAAAACACACGTCCAACTCAGTTTGCCTGTTTTACAGGTTCGCGACGTG
CTCGTACGTGGCTTTGGAGACTCCGTGGAGGAGGTCTTATCAGAGGCACGTCAACATCTTAAAGATGGCA
CTTGTGGCTTAGTAGAAGTTGAAAAAGGCGTTTTGCCTCAACTTGAACAGCCCTATGTGTTCATCAAACG
TTCGGATGCTCGAACTGCACCTCATGGTCATGTTATGGTTGAGCTGGTAGCAGAACTCGAAGGCATTCAG
TACGGTCGTAGTGGTGAGACACTTGGTGTCCTTGTCCCTCATGTGGGCGAAATACCAGTGGCTTACCGCA
AGGTTCTTCTTGCTGCGAACGGTAATAAAGGAGCTGGTGGCCATAGTTACGGCGCCGATCTAAAGTCATT
TGACTTAGGCGACGAGCTTGGCACTGATCCTTATGAAGATTTTCAAGAAAACTGGAACACTAAACATAGC
AGTGGTGTTACCCGTGAACTCATGCGTGAGCTTAACGGAGGGTGGCGGCCGCTCGAGGGAGGCGGTGGAG
CCGACTACAAGGACCACGACGGCGACTACAAGGACCACGACATCGACTACAAGGACGACGACGACAAGGG
GCCCGTTTAAACCCGCTGATCAGCCTCGACTGTGCCTTCTAGTTGCCAGCCATCTGTTGTTTGCCCCTCC
CCCGTGCCTTCCTTGACCCTGGAAGGTGCCACTCCCACTGTCCTTTCCTAATAAAATGAGGAAATTGCAT
CGCATTGTCTGAGTAGGTGTCATTCTATTCTGGGGGGTGGGGTGGGGCAGGACAGCAAGGGGGAGGATTG
GGAAGACAATAGCAGGCATGCTGGGGATGCGGTGGGCTCTATGGCTTCTGAGGCGGAAAGAACCAGCTGG
GGCTCTAGGGGGTATCCCC
[124 nt withheld, positions 1980-2103]
C
[91 nt withheld, positions 2105-2195]
A
[49 nt withheld, positions 2197-2245]
CCTTTGACGTTGGAGTCCACGTTCTTT
[37 nt withheld, positions 2273-2309]
ACCCTATCTCGGTCTATTCTTTTGATTTATAAGGGATTTTGCCGATTTCGGCCTATTGGTTAAAAAATGA
GCTGATTTAACAAAAATTTAACGCGAATTAATTCTGTGGAATGTGTGTCAGTTAGGGTGTGGAAAGTCCC
CAGGCTCCCCAGCAGGCAGAAGTATGCAAAGCATGCATCTCAATTAGTCAGCAACCAGGTGTGGAAAGTC
CCCAGGCTCCCCAGCAGGCAGAAGTATGCAAAGCATGCATCTCAATTAGTCAGCAACCATAGTCCCGCCC
CTAACTCCGCCCATCCCGCCCCTAACTCCGCCCAGTTCCGCCCATTCTCCGCCCCATGGCTGACTAATTT
TTTTTATTTATGCAGAGGCCGAGGCCGCCTCTGCCTCTGAGCTATTCCAGAAGTAGTGAGGAGGCTTTTT
TGGAGGCCTAGGCTTTTGCAAAAAGCTCCCGGGAGCTTGTATATCCATTTTCGGATCTGATCAGCACGTG
TTGACAATTAATCATCGGCATAGTATAATACGACAAGGTGAGGAACTAAACCATGGCCAAGTTGACCAGT
GCCGTTCCGGTGCTCACCGCGCGCGACGTCGCCGGAGCGGTCGAGTTCTGGACCGACCGGCTCGGGTTCT
CCCGGGACTTCGTGGAGGACGACTTCGCCGGTGTGGTCCGGGACGACGTGACCCTGTTCATCAGCGCGGT
CCAGGACCAGGTGGTGCCGGACAACACCCTGGCCTGGGTGTGGGTGCGCGGCCTGGACGAGCTGTACGCC
GAGTGGTCGGAGGTCGTGTCCACGAACTTCCGGGACGCCTCCGGGCCGGCCATGACCGAGATCGGCGAGC
AGCCGTGGGGGCGGGAGTTCGCCCTGCGCGACCCGGCCGGCAACTGCGTGCACTTCGTGGCCGAGGAGCA
GGACTGACACGTGCTACGAGATTTCGATTCCACCGCCGCCTTCTATGAAAGGTTGGGCTTCGGAATCGTT
TTCCGGGACGCCGGCTGGATGATCCTCCAGCGCGGGGATCTCATGCTGGAGTTCTTCGCCCACCCCAACT
TGTTTATTGCAGCTTATAATGGTTACAAATAAAGCAATAGCATCACAAATTTCACAAATAAAGCATTTTT
TTCACTGCATTCTAGTTGTGGTTTGTCCAAACTCATCAATGTATCTTATCATGTCTGTATACCGTCGACC
TCTAGCTAGAGCTTGGCGTAATCATGGTCATAGCTGTTTCCTGTGTGAAATTGTTATCCGCTCACAATTC
CACACAACATACGAGCCGGAAGCATAAAGTGTAAAGCCTGGGGTGCCTAATGAGTGAGCTAACTCACATT
AATTGCGTTGCGCTCACTGCCCGCTTTCCAGTCGGGAAACCTGTCGTGCCAGCTGCATTAATGAATCGGC
CAACGCGCGGGGAGAGGCGGTTTGCGTATTGGGCGCTCTTCCGCTTCCTCGCTCACTGACTCGCTGCGCT
CGGTCGTTCGGCTGCGGCGAGCGGTATCAGCTCACTCAAAGGCGGTAATACGGTTATCCACAGAATCAGG
GGATAACGCAGGAAAGAACATGTGAGCAAAAGGCCAGCAAAAGGCCAGGAACCGTAAAAAGGCCGCGTTG
CTGGCGTTTTTCCATAGGCTCCGCCCCCCTGACGAGCATCACAAAAATCGACGCTCAAGTCAGAGGTGGC
GAAACCCGACAGGACTATAAAGATACCAGGCGTTTCCCCCTGGAAGCTCCCTCGTGCGCTCTCCTGTTCC
GACCCTGCCGCTTACCGGATACCTGTCCGCCTTTCTCCCTTCGGGAAGCGTGGCGCTTTCTCATAGCTCA
CGCTGTAGGTATCTCAGTTCGGTGTAGGTCGTTCGCTCCAAGCTGGGCTGTGTGCACGAACCCCCCGTTC
AGCCCGACCGCTGCGCCTTATCCGGTAACTATCGTCTTGAGTCCAACCCGGTAAGACACGACTTATCGCC
ACTGGCAGCAGCCACTGGTAACAGGATTAGCAGAGCGAGGTATGTAGGCGGTGCTACAGAGTTCTTGAAG
TGGTGGCCTAACTACGGCTACACTAGAAGAACAGTATTTGGTATCTGCGCTCTGCTGAAGCCAGTTACCT
TCGGAAAAAGAGTTGGTAGCTCTTGATCCGGCAAACAAACCACCGCTGGTAGCGGTGGTTTTTTTGTTTG
CAAGCAGCAGATTACGCGCAGAAAAAAAGGATCTCAAGAAGATCCTTTGATCTTTTCTACGGGGTCTGAC
GCTCAGTGGAACGAAAACTCACGTTAAGGGATTTTGGTCATGAGATTATCAAAAAGGATCTTCACCTAGA
TCCTTTTAAATTAAAAATGAAGTTTTAAATCAATCTAAAGTATATATGAGTAAACTTGGTCTGACAGTTA
CCAATGCTTAATCAGTGAGGCACCTATCTCAGCGATCTGTCTATTTCGTTCATCCATAGTTGCCTGACTC
CCCGTCGTGTAGATAACTACGATACGGGAGGGCTTACCATCTGGCCCCAGTGCTGCAATGATACCGCGAG
ACCCACGCTCACCGGCTCCAGATTTATCAGCAATAAACCAGCCAGCCGGAAGGGCCGAGCGCAGAAGTGG
TCCTGCAACTTTATCCGCCTCCATCCAGTCTATTAATTGTTGCCGGGAAGCTAGAGTAAGTAGTTCGCCA
GTTAATAGTTTGCGCAACGTTGTTGCCATTGCTACAGGCATCGTGGTGTCACGCTCGTCGTTTGGTATGG
CTTCATTCAGCTCCGGTTCCCAACGATCAAGGCGAGTTACATGATCCCCCATGTTGTGCAAAAAAGCGGT
TAGCTCCTTCGGTCCTCCGATCGTTGTCAGAAGTAAGTTGGCCGCAGTGTTATCACTCATGGTTATGGCA
GCACTGCATAATTCTCTTACTGTCATGCCATCCGTAAGATGCTTTTCTGTGACTGGTGAGTACTCAACCA
AGTCATTCTGAGAATAGTGTATGCGGCGACCGAGTTGCTCTTGCCCGGCGTCAATACGGGATAATACCGC
GCCACATAGCAGAACTTTAAAAGTGCTCATCATTGGAAAACGTTCTTCGGGGCGAAAACTCTCAAGGATC
TTACCGCTGTTGAGATCCAGTTCGATGTAACCCACTCGTGCACCCAACTGATCTTCAGCATCTTTTACTT
TCACCAGCGTTTCTGGGTGAGCAAAAACAGGAAGGCAAAATGCCGCAAAAAAGGGAATAAGGGCGACACG
GAAATGTTGAATACTCATACTCTTCCTTTTTCAATATTATTGAAGCATTTATCAGGGTTATTGTCTCATG
AGCGGATACATATTTGAATGTATTTAGAAAAATAAACAAATAGGGGTTCCGCGCACATTTCCCCGAAAAG
TGCCACCTGACGTCGACGGATCGG
